>Addgene plasmid #146461 | pAc5.1B-HA-DmHPat_1-499_H | depositor full sequence | sequence record 288906 | Full Sequence
CTTCAAGGAATTAATTCTATATTCTAAAAACACAAATGATACTTCTAAAAAAAATCATGAATGGCATCAA
CTCTGAATCAAATCTTTGCAGATGCACCTACTTCTCATTTCCACTGTCACATCATTTTTCCAGATCTCGC
TGCCTGTTATGTGGCCCACAAACCAAGACACGTTTTATGGCCATTAAAGCTGGCTGATCGTCGCCAAACA
CCAAATACATATCAATATGTACATTCGAGAAAGAAGCGATCAAAGAAGCGTCTTCGGGCGAGTAGGAGAA
TGCGGAGGAGAAGGAGAACGAGCTGATCTAGTATCTCTCCACAATCCAATGCCAACTGACCAACTGGCCA
TATTCGGAGCAATTTGAAGCCAATTTCCATCGCCTGGCGATCGCTCCATTCTTGGCTATATGTTTTTCAC
CGTTCCCGGGGCCATTTTCAAAGACTCGTCGGTAAGATAAGATTGTGTCACTCGCTGTCTCTCTTCATTT
GTCGAAGAATGCTGAGGAATTTCGCGATGACGTCGGCGAGTATTTTGAAGAATGAGAATAATTTGTATTT
ATACGAAAATCAGTTAGTGGAATTTTCTACAAAAACATGTTATCTATAGATAATTTTGTTGCAAAATATG
TTGACTATGACAAAGATTGTATGTATATACCTTTAATGTATTCTCATTTTCTTATGTATTTATAATGGCA
ATGATGATACTGATGATATTTTAAGATGATGCCAGACCACAGGCTGATTTCTGCGTCTTTTGCCGAACGC
AGTGCATGTGCGGTTGTTGTTTTTTGGAATAGTTTCAATTTTCGGACTGTCCGCTTTGATTTCAGTTTCT
TGGCTTATTCAAAAAGCAAAGTAAAGCCAAAAAAGCGAGATGGCAATACCAAATGCGGCAAAACGGTAGT
GGAAGGAAAGGGGTGCGGGGCAGCGGAAGGAAGGGTGGGGCGGGGCGTGGCGGGGTCTGTGGCTGGGCGC
GACGTCACCGACGTTGGAGCCACTCCTTTGACCATGTGTGCGTGTGTGTATTATTCGTGTCTCGCCACTC
GCCGGTTGTTTTTTTCTTTTTATCTCGCTCTCTCTAGCGCCATCTCGTACGCATGCTCAACGCACCGCAT
GTTGCCGTGTCCTTTATGCGTCATTTTGGCTCGAAATAGGCAATTATTTAAACAAAGATTAGTCAACGAA
AACGCTAAAATAAATAAGTCTACAATATGGTTACTTATTGCCATGTGTGTGCAGCCAACGATAGCAACAA
AAGCAACAACACAGTGGCTTTCCCTCTTTCACTTTTTGTTTGCAAGCGCGTGCGAGCAAGACGGCACGAC
CGGCAAACGCAATTACGCTGACAAAGAGCAGACGAAGTTTTGGCCGAAAAACATCAAGGCGCCTGATACG
AATGCATTTGCAATAACAATTGCGATATTTAATATTGTTTATGAAGCTGTTTGACTTCAAAACACACAAA
AAAAAAAATAAAACAAATTATTTGAAAGAGAATTAGGAATCGGACAGCTTATCGTTACGGGCTAACAGCA
CACCGAGACGAAATAGCTTACCTGACGTCACAGCCTCTGGAAGAACTGCCGCCAAGCAGAGAGAGAGAGA
AAAAGAGGGAGAGCAGCTTAGACCGCATGTGCTTGTGTGTGAGGCGTCTCTCTCTTCGTCTCCTGTTTGC
GCAAACGCATAGACTGCACTGAGAAAATCGATTACCTATTTTTTATGAATGAATATTTGCACTATTACTA
TTCAAAACTATTAAGATAGCAATCACATTCAATAGCCAAATACTATACCACCTGAGCGATGCAACGAAAT
GATCAATTTGAGCAAAAATGCTGCATATTTAGGACGGCATCATTATAGAAATGCTTCTTGCTGTGTACTT
TTCTCTCGTCTGGCAGCTGTTTCGCCGTTATTGTTAAAACCGGCTTAAGTTAGGTGTGTTTTCTACGACT
AGTGATGCCCCTACTAGAAGATGTGTGTTGCACAAATGTCCCTGAATAACCAATTTGAAGTGCAGATAGC
AGTAAACGTAAGCTAATATGAATATTATTTAACTGTAATGTTTTAATATCGCTGGACATTACTAATAAAC
CCACTATAAACACATGTACATATGTATGTTTTGGCATACAATGAGTAGTTGGGGAAAAAATGTGTAAAAG
CACCGTGACCATCACAGCATAAAGATAACCAGCTGAAGTATCGAATATGAGTAACCCCCAAATTGAATCA
CATGCCGCAACTGATAGGACCCATGGAAGTACACTCTTCATGGCGATATACAAGACACACACAAGCACGA
ACACCCAGTTGCGGAGGAAATTCTCCGTAAATGAAAACCCAATCGGCGAACAATTCATACCCATATATGG
TAAAAGTTTTGAACGCGACTTGAGAGCGGAGAGCATTGCGGCTGATAAGGTTTTAGCGCTAAGCGGGCTT
TATAAAACGGGCTGCGGGACCAGTTTTCATATCACTACCGTTTGAGTTCTTGTGCTGTGTGGATACTCCT
CCCGACACAAAGCCGCTCCATCAGCCAGCAGTCGTCTAATCCAGAGACCCCGGATCGGGGTACCAACATG
GCTTACCCATACGATGTTCCAGATTACGCTCCTCCAAGCTTGAATTCTGCAGATATCATGGATGACTCGT
TTTTCGGCTTTGACACGAATCTACCGGACGAAGATGGTGGCGATGGACGCATCGTCGAGGCGGAATACGA
TGCCCTCAATGACGAAACCTTTGGATCCGCTATAAATGGCGACTGGGAGGAAGCCCATGAGACGATGGTA
CGCCTGGGCGGGAATGGCGAAAGGGTGCGGAAGCGACCCGCGGAATCTAGTGGAAATACGGATTTTGCCG
ATCAGGGAAATGGTGCCTTCCTGCGACACGCTAATCCGCTATCATCGGCGCCCTCTTCAAGCGGCTCCAC
TCCGGCCCCTTTGAATGCCCCCTTCCGACAGTCTCGTCACATAGGGGACTCGGACTTGGAGCTAAACATT
TCCTCCATGAAGTTGGACGACATGGACCTGTCCTCTTTCACCACTGATAGCGAAGCCGGTGGGCTGAGCA
ACCGCATTAAGCTGGACTCCGGGGTCTGGGGATCACAGCCGTTCCCCAACAACCAACATTTGTTCCGCGA
GCCTATGCGCAGCGCCTTCAAGCCACAGCAGCAGCAACATCAGCAGCACCAACCACAACAAATGAAGCCA
CCGCAGGAAGCGAATGCCAACTTTGCACTGAATCCACAGCCTTTTCCAAAAATTACAACTCTCGAGGATA
TAGAGCGCAATATGATCATTCAGCAGGCCATTCCGAAACAACAGCAGCAGAGCCAGCAACAGGCGGAACG
CAAAATGTTTGATGATTTTAGTCTGGGTAACAGGCAGCAGGTGCCTACACCAACCATGTTGCAGCAACAG
ATGTTGCAGCAGCAGCATCATCAGAAACAACAGTCGCAGCAGCAGCCGCCACAACAAGCGCAGCACAAGG
TACCCCCTGGCTTCTTGGGCACGCCGCACACCTCTCCACCGAGGCCAAATTTGGGTTTCCCCGGACCCGA
GCTACTGCCCACGCCATCGTCGCAGCAACAACTAAACGGTATTGGTGGCAACCGAGTGCCGCCCGGATTT
ATTTACCCGCAAGGTCTGCCCGGGAATATTCCGCAATTGCCCCAGCATCCTCTAATGCAGCAGCACATGC
CGCACAACTTTCCACTGCCCGGCGGCAACCAGCGACCTCTACCCAATCCACAAGCTCTGCCCACGGCCCT
GAACAATTTCGCGATGCATCCAAGCTTCAATGCGATGCGCGCCGCTGGAATCCATCCAGGGGCTTTTATG
CAACCTCCCCATCCGCACCAGATGCTGCCACCGCGAATGCCGCCGCACCCGCTGCAAGCTGCCACAAGTC
TATTAGGCCAGCAGCCACCGAATTCCATGTATAACATGTTCAACATGCGACTAGTGCAAGAGATCCAGCA
AAACCATCCGCTGCTTCAACAGGCTGCTGTTGTACGCCAAATGCAACAGAGCAGAGCAGGATCCGTGGCC
AGCGATCGTCAGAGATCGCAGGCGCAACAGCAGCAACAAGGACGACGTCCAGATGGTACAGGAAATTACC
CGCTGGAAGAGTACTAGGCGGCCGCTCGAGTCTAGAGGGCCCGCGGTTCGAAGGTAAGCCTATCCCTAAC
CCTCTCCTCGGTCTCGATTCTACGCGTACCGGTCATCATCACCATCACCATTGAGTTTAAACCCGCTGAT
CAGCCTCGACTGTGCCTTCTAAGGCCTGAGCTCGCTGATCAGCCTCGATCGAGGATCCAGACATGATAAG
ATACATTGATGAGTTTGGACAAACCACAACTAGAATGCAGTGAAAAAAATGCTTTATTTGTGAAATTTGT
GATGCTATTGCTTTATTTGTAACCATTATAAGCTGCAATAAACAAGTTAACAACAACAATTGCATTCATT
TTATGTTTCAGGTTCAGGGGGAGGTGTGGGAGGTTTTTTAAAGCAAGTAAAACCTCTACAAATGTGGTAT
GGCTGATTATGATCAGTCGACCGATGCCCTTGAGAGCCTTCAACCCAGTCAGCTCCTTCCGGTGGGCGCG
GGGCATGACTATCGTCGCCGCACTTATGACTGTCTTCTTTATCATGCAACTCGTAGGACAGGTGCCGGCA
GCGCTCTGGGTCATTTTCGGCGAGGACCGCTTTCGCTGGAGCGCGACGATGATCGGCCTGTCGCTTGCGG
TATTCGGAATCTTGCACGCCCTCGCTCAAGCCTTCGTCACTGGTCCCGCCACCAAACGTTTCGGCGAGAA
GCAGGCCATTATCGCCGGCATGGCGGCCGACGCGCTGGGCTACGTCTTGCTGGCGTTCGCGACGCGAGGC
TGGATGGCCTTCCCCATTATGATTCTTCTCGCTTCCGGCGGCATCGGGATGCCCGCGTTGCAGGCCATGC
TGTCCAGGCAGGTAGATGACGACCATCAGGGACAGCTTCAAGGATCGCTCGCGGCTCTTACCAGCCAGCA
AAAGGCCAGGAACCGTAAAAAGGCCGCGTTGCTGGCGTTTTTCCATAGGCTCCGCCCCCCTGACGAGCAT
CACAAAAATCGACGCTCAAGTCAGAGGTGGCGAAACCCGACAGGACTATAAAGATACCAGGCGTTTCCCC
CTGGAAGCTCCCTCGTGCGCTCTCCTGTTCCGACCCTGCCGCTTACCGGATACCTGTCCGCCTTTCTCCC
TTCGGGAAGCGTGGCGCTTTCTCAATGCTCACGCTGTAGGTATCTCAGTTCGGTGTAGGTCGTTCGCTCC
AAGCTGGGCTGTGTGCACGAACCCCCCGTTCAGCCCGACCGCTGCGCCTTATCCGGTAACTATCGTCTTG
AGTCCAACCCGGTAAGACACGACTTATCGCCACTGGCAGCAGCCACTGGTAACAGGATTAGCAGAGCGAG
GTATGTAGGCGGTGCTACAGAGTTCTTGAAGTGGTGGCCTAACTACGGCTACACTAGAAGGACAGTATTT
GGTATCTGCGCTCTGCTGAAGCCAGTTACCTTCGGAAAAAGAGTTGGTAGCTCTTGATCCGGCAAACAAA
CCACCGCTGGTAGCGGTGGTTTTTTTGTTTGCAAGCAGCAGATTACGCGCAGAAAAAAAGGATCTCAAGA
AGATCCTTTGATCTTTTCTACGGGGTCTGACGCTCAGTGGAACGAAAACTCACGTTAAGGGATTTTGGTC
ATGAGATTATCAAAAAGGATCTTCACCTAGATCCTTTTAAATTAAAAATGAAGTTTTAAATCAATCTAAA
GTATATATGAGTAAACTTGGTCTGACAGTTACCAATGCTTAATCAGTGAGGCACCTATCTCAGCGATCTG
TCTATTTCGTTCATCCATAGTTGCCTGACTCCCCGTCGTGTAGATAACTACGATACGGGAGGGCTTACCA
TCTGGCCCCAGTGCTGCAATGATACCGCGAGACCCACGCTCACCGGCTCCAGATTTATCAGCAATAAACC
AGCCAGCCGGAAGGGCCGAGCGCAGAAGTGGTCCTGCAACTTTATCCGCCTCCATCCAGTCTATTAATTG
TTGCCGGGAAGCTAGAGTAAGTAGTTCGCCAGTTAATAGTTTGCGCAACGTTGTTGCCATTGCTGCAGGC
ATCGTGGTGTCACGCTCGTCGTTTGGTATGGCTTCATTCAGCTCCGGTTCCCAACGATCAAGGCGAGTTA
CATGATCCCCCATGTTGTGCAAAAAAGCGGTTAGCTCCTTCGGTCCTCCGATCGTTGTCAGAAGTAAGTT
GGCCGCAGTGTTATCACTCATGGTTATGGCAGCACTGCATAATTCTCTTACTGTCATGCCATCCGTAAGA
TGCTTTTCTGTGACTGGTGAGTACTCAACCAAGTCATTCTGAGAATAGTGTATGCGGCGACCGAGTTGCT
CTTGCCCGGCGTCAACACGGGATAATACCGCGCCACATAGCAGAACTTTAAAAGTGCTCATCATTGGAAA
ACGTTCTTCGGGGCGAAAACTCTCAAGGATCTTACCGCTGTTGAGATCCAGTTCGATGTAACCCACTCGT
GCACCCAACTGATCTTCAGCATCTTTTACTTTCACCAGCGTTTCTGGGTGAGCAAAAACAGGAAGGCAAA
ATGCCGCAAAAAAGGGAATAAGGGCGACACGGAAATGTTGAATACTCATACTCTTCCTTTTTCAATATTA
TTGAAGCATTTATCAGGGTTATTGTCTCATGAGCGGATACATATTTGAATGTATTTAGAAAAATAAACAA
ATAGGGGTTCCGCGCACATTTCCCCGAAAAGTGCCACCTGACGTCTAAGAAACCATTATTATCATGACAT
TAACCTATAAAAATAGGCGTATCACGAGGCCCTTTCGT
Features (pLannotate 1.2.2; 9 found; start..end, strand, type, name):
     56..2568    +  promoter       Ac5 promoter: Drosophila melanogaster actin 5C promoter
   2594..2620    +  CDS            3xHA (fragment): three tandem HA epitope tags
   4183..4224    +  CDS            V5 tag: epitope tag from simian virus 5
   4324..4458    -  polyA_signal   SV40 poly(A) signal: SV40 polyadenylation signal
   4481..4565    -  CDS            large T antigen (fragment): large T antigen from SV40 (simian virus 40)
   4566..5036    +  CDS            TcR (fragment): tetracycline efflux protein; tet; confers resistance to tetracycline
   5080..5668    -  rep_origin     ori: high-copy-number ColE1/pMB1/pBR322/pUC origin of replication
   5839..6699    -  CDS            AmpR: β-lactamase; bla; confers resistance to ampicillin, carbenicillin, and related antibiotics
   6700..6804    -  promoter       AmpR promoter: bla
