[The description below was written by a language model from this plasmid's Addgene catalogue record and pLannotate feature annotations shown in this document.]
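Description:
pAc5.1B-HA-DmHPat_1-499_H is an insect-cell expression plasmid of about 6.9 kb for producing an N-terminally HA-tagged fragment of the Drosophila melanogaster protein HPat (gene Patr-1, CG5208). The catalogue lists the backbone as unknown, but the name and the annotated parts point to a pAc5.1-type layout. In bacteria it is maintained through a ColE1/pUC-family origin and selected with ampicillin via the β-lactamase gene and its own promoter. The record lists it as low copy, although the origin is annotated as a high-copy type. A partial tetracycline-resistance sequence and a short SV40 large T antigen fragment are also detected. These appear to be non-functional backbone remnants rather than working markers.

Expression is driven by the Drosophila actin 5C (Ac5) promoter, a strong constitutive promoter commonly used in cultured fly cells. It is followed directly by a short HA epitope sequence, annotated as a fragment of a 3xHA tag and the size of a single HA copy. The insert itself is not annotated in the feature table, but the gap between the HA tag and the downstream elements fits the stated insert, residues 1–499 of HPat. The insert carries two silent nucleotide changes relative to the reference transcript. A vector-derived V5 tag lies downstream of the insert, and the record does not say whether it is in frame or cut off by a stop codon. An SV40 polyadenylation signal closes the cassette.

The stated purpose is insect expression of this HPat truncation. The associated study examined HPat as a link between mRNA deadenylation and decapping. That context suggests uses such as domain mapping, interaction or localization assays with the HA tag, though the record does not specify the experiments.
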