Addgene plasmid #146461: pAc5.1B-HA-DmHPat_1-499_H
Purpose: Insect Expression of DmHPat_1-499
Depositing lab: Elisa Izaurralde. Depositing organization: Max Planck Institute for Developmental Biology. Publication: HPat provides a link between deadenylation and decapping in metazoa. Haas G, Braun JE, Igreja C, Tritschler F, Nishihara T, Izaurralde E. J Cell Biol. 2010 Apr 19. 189(2):289-302. 10.1083/jcb.200910141 PubMed 20404111.
Backbone
  Vector backbone: Unknown
  Vector type: Insect Expression
Growth in bacteria
  Bacterial resistance: Ampicillin, 100 μg/mL
  Growth temperature: 37°C
  Growth strain: DH5alpha
  Copy number: Low Copy
Gene/Insert
  Gene/Insert name: DmHPat_1-499
  Species: D. melanogaster (fly)
  Mutation: two silent mutations compared to the sequence given by NCBI: NM_142335.2
  Entrez Gene: Patr-1 (a.k.a. anon-WO0118547.282, BcDNA:LD27979, CG5208, Dmel\CG5208, HPat, LD27979)
  Cloning method: Unknown
Terms and licenses: Academic/Nonprofit Terms; Industry Terms: Not Available to Industry
Depositor comments: Plasmids from this collection were made available to the research community and donated after the lab closed. Please note that the sequence provided by the depositing laboratory may be theoretical/predicted or based on Sanger sequencing results. There may be discrepancies between sequencing results obtained by Addgene and the depositor sequence. If an Addgene verified sequence is not available, please contact before placing your order to request that our lab fully sequence the plasmid.
How to cite: pAc5.1B-HA-DmHPat_1-499_H was a gift from Elisa Izaurralde (Addgene plasmid # 146461 ; http://n2t.net/addgene:146461 ; RRID:Addgene_146461)
